Addgene plasmid #75564: TBCK gRNA (BRDN0001147900)
Purpose: 3rd generation lentiviral gRNA plasmid targeting human TBCK
Depositing lab: John Doench & David Root. Depositing organization: Broad Institute. Publication: Optimized sgRNA design to maximize activity and minimize off-target effects of CRISPR-Cas9. Doench JG, Fusi N, Sullender M, Hegde M, Vaimberg EW, Donovan KF, Smith I, Tothova Z, Wilen C, Orchard R, Virgin HW, Listgarten J, Root DE. Nat Biotechnol. 2016 Jan 18. doi: 10.1038/nbt.3437. PubMed 26780180.
Backbone
  Vector backbone: lentiGuide-Puro
  Backbone manufacturer: Zhang Lab (Addgene plasmid # 52963)
  Vector type: Mammalian Expression, Lentiviral, CRISPR
  Selectable markers: Puromycin
Growth in bacteria
  Bacterial resistance: Ampicillin, 100 μg/mL
  Growth temperature: 37°C
  Growth strain: DH5alpha
  Copy number: High Copy
Gene/Insert
  Gene/Insert name: TBCK (alt names: TBCK; NM_001163435.2)
  gRNA/shRNA sequence: TCTTATGAGAGGTTTAACCT
  Species: H. sapiens (human)
  Entrez Gene: TBCK (a.k.a. TBCKL, HSPC302, MGC16169)
  Promoter: hU6
  Cloning method: Unknown
  Sequencing primers: 5′ U6-F; 3′ pS2-R
Terms and licenses: Academic/Nonprofit Terms; Industry Terms: Not Available to Industry
Depositor comments: The gRNA was designed to target the following Genbank reference sequence(s): NM_001163435.2,NM_001163436.2,NM_001163437.2,NM_001290768.1,NM_033115.4. Note that this plasmid does NOT contain Cas9. It should be used in conjunction with lentiCas9-Blast (Addgene #52962) or otherwise with cell lines already expressing Cas9. Browse the full kinome gRNA library at http://www.addgene.org/pooled-library/broadgpp-human-kinome/ or visit http://www.broadinstitute.org/rnai/public/ for detailed protocols and information.
How to cite: TBCK gRNA (BRDN0001147900) was a gift from John Doench & David Root (Addgene plasmid # 75564 ; http://n2t.net/addgene:75564 ; RRID:Addgene_75564)
