[The description below was written by a language model from this plasmid's Addgene catalogue record and pLannotate feature annotations shown in this document.]
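Description:
TBCK gRNA (BRDN0001147900) is a third-generation lentiviral guide RNA plasmid built on the lentiGuide-Puro backbone and designed to target the human TBCK gene for CRISPR/Cas9 editing. It is propagated in E. coli as a high-copy plasmid through a ColE1/pUC-type origin with ampicillin selection (AmpR). The backbone also carries an f1 origin, an SV40 origin and residual lac and T7/T3 promoter elements. The assembled sequence is 8,323 nt.

The lentiviral transfer cassette begins with an RSV promoter fused to a truncated HIV-1 5' LTR, which drives Tat-independent production of the viral genomic RNA in packaging cells. It is followed by the Ψ packaging signal, a gag fragment and the Rev response element for Rev-dependent nuclear export. Within the provirus, a human U6 RNA polymerase III promoter expresses the TBCK-specific spacer joined to the Streptococcus pyogenes gRNA scaffold. After a cPPT/CTS element that aids nuclear import, an EF-1α core promoter with its intron A drives puromycin N-acetyltransferase, allowing selection of transduced mammalian cells. A WPRE enhances transcript expression, and the ΔU3 self-inactivating 3' LTR disables LTR promoter activity after integration. An SV40 polyadenylation signal lies downstream.

The plasmid does not encode Cas9, so it must be used with a separate Cas9 vector such as lentiCas9-Blast or in cells that already express Cas9. The guide was designed against several TBCK reference transcripts and belongs to a human kinome gRNA collection, which supports its use in individual knockout experiments as well as library-style loss-of-function studies.
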