Features (pLannotate 1.2.2; 29 found; start..end, strand, type, name):
     14..80      +  CDS            small t antigen (fragment): SV40 (simian virus 40) small t antigen
    106..317     +  promoter       EF-1α core promoter: core promoter for human elongation factor EF-1α
    318..1256    +  intron         EF-1α intron A: intron upstream of the start codon of human EF-1α
   1278..1877    +  CDS            PuroR (fragment): puromycin N-acetyltransferase; pac from Streptomyces; confers resistance to puromycin
   1893..2481    +  misc_feature   WPRE: woodchuck hepatitis virus posttranscriptional regulatory element
   2532..2551    +  misc_feature   cPPT/CTS (fragment): central polypurine tract and central termination sequence of HIV-1
   2553..2786    +  LTR            3' LTR (ΔU3): self-inactivating 3' long terminal repeat (LTR) from HIV-1
   2864..2985    +  polyA_signal   SV40 poly(A) signal: SV40 polyadenylation signal
   3025..3160    +  rep_origin     SV40 ori: SV40 origin of replication
   3181..3199    -  promoter       T7 promoter: promoter for bacteriophage T7 RNA polymerase
   3207..3362    +  CDS            lacZα (fragment): LacZα fragment of β-galactosidase; lacZ fragment
   3367..3795    +  rep_origin     f1 ori (sequence partly withheld): f1 bacteriophage origin of replication; arrow indicates direction of (+) strand synthesis
   3848..3952    +  promoter       AmpR promoter: bla
   3953..4813    +  CDS            AmpR: β-lactamase; bla; confers resistance to ampicillin, carbenicillin, and related antibiotics
   4984..5572    +  rep_origin     ori: high-copy-number ColE1/pMB1/pBR322/pUC origin of replication
   5755..5847    +  CDS            lacI (fragment): lac repressor; lacI; The lac repressor binds to the lac operator to inhibit transcription in E. coli. This inhibition can be relieved by adding lactose or isopropyl-β-D-thiogalactopyranoside (IPTG).
   5860..5881    +  protein_bind   CAP binding site: CAP binding activates transcription in the presence of cAMP. E. coli catabolite activator protein
   5896..5926    +  promoter       lac promoter: promoter for the E. coli lac operon
   5934..5950    +  protein_bind   lac operator: The lac repressor binds to the lac operator to inhibit transcription in E. coli. This inhibition can be relieved by adding lactose or isopropyl-β-D-thiogalactopyranoside (IPTG). lac repressor encoded by lacI
   5995..6013    +  promoter       T3 promoter: promoter for bacteriophage T3 RNA polymerase
   6041..6267    +  promoter       RSV promoter: Rous sarcoma virus enhancer/promoter
   6268..6448    +  LTR            5' LTR (truncated): truncated 5' long terminal repeat (LTR) from HIV-1
   6495..6620    +  misc_feature   HIV-1 Ψ: packaging signal of human immunodeficiency virus type 1
   6604..6967    +  CDS            HIV-1 gag (fragment): gag protein from human immunodeficiency virus 1; gag
   7113..7346    +  misc_feature   RRE: The Rev response element (RRE) of HIV-1 allows for Rev-dependent mRNA export from the nucleus to the cytoplasm.
   7723..7749    +  CDS            Rev (fragment): human immunodeficiency virus 1 (HIV-1) Rev protein; rev; enhances nuclear export of unspliced and incompletely spliced viral mRNAs
   7753..7993    +  promoter       U6 promoter: RNA polymerase III promoter for human U6 snRNA
   8023..8098    +  misc_RNA       gRNA scaffold: guide RNA scaffold for the Streptococcus pyogenes CRISPR/Cas9 system
   8154..8271    +  misc_feature   cPPT/CTS: central polypurine tract and central termination sequence of HIV-1
>Addgene plasmid #75564 | TBCK gRNA (BRDN0001147900) | addgene full sequence | sequence record 184126 | Addgene Assembled Sequence
CCCGGGTGCAAAGATGGATAAAGTTTTAAACAGAGAGGAATCTTTGCAGCTAATGGACCTTCTAGGTCTT
GAAAGGAGTGGGAATTGGCTCCGGTGCCCGTCAGTGGGCAGAGCGCACATCGCCCACAGTCCCCGAGAAG
TTGGGGGGAGGGGTCGGCAATTGATCCGGTGCCTAGAGAAGGTGGCGCGGGGTAAACTGGGAAAGTGATG
TCGTGTACTGGCTCCGCCTTTTTCCCGAGGGTGGGGGAGAACCGTATATAAGTGCAGTAGTCGCCGTGAA
CGTTCTTTTTCGCAACGGGTTTGCCGCCAGAACACAGGTAAGTGCCGTGTGTGGTTCCCGCGGGCCTGGC
CTCTTTACGGGTTATGGCCCTTGCGTGCCTTGAATTACTTCCACCTGGCTGCAGTACGTGATTCTTGATC
CCGAGCTTCGGGTTGGAAGTGGGTGGGAGAGTTCGAGGCCTTGCGCTTAAGGAGCCCCTTCGCCTCGTGC
TTGAGTTGAGGCCTGGCCTGGGCGCTGGGGCCGCCGCGTGCGAATCTGGTGGCACCTTCGCGCCTGTCTC
GCTGCTTTCGATAAGTCTCTAGCCATTTAAAATTTTTGATGACCTGCTGCGACGCTTTTTTTCTGGCAAG
ATAGTCTTGTAAATGCGGGCCAAGATCTGCACACTGGTATTTCGGTTTTTGGGGCCGCGGGCGGCGACGG
GGCCCGTGCGTCCCAGCGCACATGTTCGGCGAGGCGGGGCCTGCGAGCGCGGCCACCGAGAATCGGACGG
GGGTAGTCTCAAGCTGGCCGGCCTGCTCTGGTGCCTGGCCTCGCGCCGCCGTGTATCGCCCCGCCCTGGG
CGGCAAGGCTGGCCCGGTCGGCACCAGTTGCGTGAGCGGAAAGATGGCCGCTTCCCGGCCCTGCTGCAGG
GAGCTCAAAATGGAGGACGCGGCGCTCGGGAGAGCGGGCGGGTGAGTCACCCACACAAAGGAAAAGGGCC
TTTCCGTCCTCAGCCGTCGCTTCATGTGACTCCACGGAGTACCGGGCGCCGTCCAGGCACCTCGATTAGT
TCTCGAGCTTTTGGAGTACGTCGTCTTTAGGTTGGGGGGAGGGGTTTTATGCGATGGAGTTTCCCCACAC
TGAGTGGGTGGAGACTGAAGTTAGGCCAGCTTGGCACTTGATGTAATTCTCCTTGGAATTTGCCCTTTTT
GAGTTTGGATCTTGGTTCATTCTCAAGCCTCAGACAGTGGTTCAAAGTTTTTTTCTTCCATTTCAGGTGT
CGTGACGTACGGCCACCATGACCGAGTACAAGCCCACGGTGCGCCTCGCCACCCGCGACGACGTCCCCAG
GGCCGTACGCACCCTCGCCGCCGCGTTCGCCGACTACCCCGCCACGCGCCACACCGTCGATCCGGACCGC
CACATCGAGCGGGTCACCGAGCTGCAAGAACTCTTCCTCACGCGCGTCGGGCTCGACATCGGCAAGGTGT
GGGTCGCGGACGACGGCGCCGCCGTGGCGGTCTGGACCACGCCGGAGAGCGTCGAAGCGGGGGCGGTGTT
CGCCGAGATCGGCCCGCGCATGGCCGAGTTGAGCGGTTCCCGGCTGGCCGCGCAGCAACAGATGGAAGGC
CTCCTGGCGCCGCACCGGCCCAAGGAGCCCGCGTGGTTCCTGGCCACCGTCGGAGTCTCGCCCGACCACC
AGGGCAAGGGTCTGGGCAGCGCCGTCGTGCTCCCCGGAGTGGAGGCGGCCGAGCGCGCCGGGGTGCCCGC
CTTCCTGGAGACCTCCGCGCCCCGCAACCTCCCCTTCTACGAGCGGCTCGGCTTCACCGTCACCGCCGAC
GTCGAGGTGCCCGAAGGACCGCGCACCTGGTGCATGACCCGCAAGCCCGGTGCCTGAACGCGTTAAGTCG
ACAATCAACCTCTGGATTACAAAATTTGTGAAAGATTGACTGGTATTCTTAACTATGTTGCTCCTTTTAC
GCTATGTGGATACGCTGCTTTAATGCCTTTGTATCATGCTATTGCTTCCCGTATGGCTTTCATTTTCTCC
TCCTTGTATAAATCCTGGTTGCTGTCTCTTTATGAGGAGTTGTGGCCCGTTGTCAGGCAACGTGGCGTGG
TGTGCACTGTGTTTGCTGACGCAACCCCCACTGGTTGGGGCATTGCCACCACCTGTCAGCTCCTTTCCGG
GACTTTCGCTTTCCCCCTCCCTATTGCCACGGCGGAACTCATCGCCGCCTGCCTTGCCCGCTGCTGGACA
GGGGCTCGGCTGTTGGGCACTGACAATTCCGTGGTGTTGTCGGGGAAATCATCGTCCTTTCCTTGGCTGC
TCGCCTGTGTTGCCACCTGGATTCTGCGCGGGACGTCCTTCTGCTACGTCCCTTCGGCCCTCAATCCAGC
GGACCTTCCTTCCCGCGGCCTGCTGCCGGCTCTGCGGCCTCTTCCGCGTCTTCGCCTTCGCCCTCAGACG
AGTCGGATCTCCCTTTGGGCCGCCTCCCCGCGTCGACTTTAAGACCAATGACTTACAAGGCAGCTGTAGA
TCTTAGCCACTTTTTAAAAGAAAAGGGGGGACTGGAAGGGCTAATTCACTCCCAACGAAGACAAGATCTG
CTTTTTGCTTGTACTGGGTCTCTCTGGTTAGACCAGATCTGAGCCTGGGAGCTCTCTGGCTAACTAGGGA
ACCCACTGCTTAAGCCTCAATAAAGCTTGCCTTGAGTGCTTCAAGTAGTGTGTGCCCGTCTGTTGTGTGA
CTCTGGTAACTAGAGATCCCTCAGACCCTTTTAGTCAGTGTGGAAAATCTCTAGCAGTACGTATAGTAGT
TCATGTCATCTTATTATTCAGTATTTATAACTTGCAAAGAAATGAATATCAGAGAGTGAGAGGAACTTGT
TTATTGCAGCTTATAATGGTTACAAATAAAGCAATAGCATCACAAATTTCACAAATAAAGCATTTTTTTC
ACTGCATTCTAGTTGTGGTTTGTCCAAACTCATCAATGTATCTTATCATGTCTGGCTCTAGCTATCCCGC
CCCTAACTCCGCCCATCCCGCCCCTAACTCCGCCCAGTTCCGCCCATTCTCCGCCCCATGGCTGACTAAT
TTTTTTTATTTATGCAGAGGCCGAGGCCGCCTCGGCCTCTGAGCTATTCCAGAAGTAGTGAGGAGGCTTT
TTTGGAGGCCTAGGGACGTACCCAATTCGCCCTATAGTGAGTCGTATTACGCGCGCTCACTGGCCGTCGT
TTTACAACGTCGTGACTGGGAAAACCCTGGCGTTACCCAACTTAATCGCCTTGCAGCACATCCCCCTTTC
GCCAGCTGGCGTAATAGCGAAGAGGCCCGCACCGATCGCCCTTCCCAACAGTTGCGCAGCCTGAATGGCG
AATGGG
[124 nt withheld, positions 3367-3490]
C
[91 nt withheld, positions 3492-3582]
A
[49 nt withheld, positions 3584-3632]
CCTTTGACGTTGGAGTCCACGTTCTTT
[37 nt withheld, positions 3660-3696]
ACCCTATCTCGGTCTATTCTTTTGATTTATAAGGGATTTTGCCGATTTCGGCCTATTGGTTAAAAAATGA
GCTGATTTAACAAAAATTTAACGCGAATTTTAACAAAATATTAACGCTTACAATTTAGGTGGCACTTTTC
GGGGAAATGTGCGCGGAACCCCTATTTGTTTATTTTTCTAAATACATTCAAATATGTATCCGCTCATGAG
ACAATAACCCTGATAAATGCTTCAATAATATTGAAAAAGGAAGAGTATGAGTATTCAACATTTCCGTGTC
GCCCTTATTCCCTTTTTTGCGGCATTTTGCCTTCCTGTTTTTGCTCACCCAGAAACGCTGGTGAAAGTAA
AAGATGCTGAAGATCAGTTGGGTGCACGAGTGGGTTACATCGAACTGGATCTCAACAGCGGTAAGATCCT
TGAGAGTTTTCGCCCCGAAGAACGTTTTCCAATGATGAGCACTTTTAAAGTTCTGCTATGTGGCGCGGTA
TTATCCCGTATTGACGCCGGGCAAGAGCAACTCGGTCGCCGCATACACTATTCTCAGAATGACTTGGTTG
AGTACTCACCAGTCACAGAAAAGCATCTTACGGATGGCATGACAGTAAGAGAATTATGCAGTGCTGCCAT
AACCATGAGTGATAACACTGCGGCCAACTTACTTCTGACAACGATCGGAGGACCGAAGGAGCTAACCGCT
TTTTTGCACAACATGGGGGATCATGTAACTCGCCTTGATCGTTGGGAACCGGAGCTGAATGAAGCCATAC
CAAACGACGAGCGTGACACCACGATGCCTGTAGCAATGGCAACAACGTTGCGCAAACTATTAACTGGCGA
ACTACTTACTCTAGCTTCCCGGCAACAATTAATAGACTGGATGGAGGCGGATAAAGTTGCAGGACCACTT
CTGCGCTCGGCCCTTCCGGCTGGCTGGTTTATTGCTGATAAATCTGGAGCCGGTGAGCGTGGGTCTCGCG
GTATCATTGCAGCACTGGGGCCAGATGGTAAGCCCTCCCGTATCGTAGTTATCTACACGACGGGGAGTCA
GGCAACTATGGATGAACGAAATAGACAGATCGCTGAGATAGGTGCCTCACTGATTAAGCATTGGTAACTG
TCAGACCAAGTTTACTCATATATACTTTAGATTGATTTAAAACTTCATTTTTAATTTAAAAGGATCTAGG
TGAAGATCCTTTTTGATAATCTCATGACCAAAATCCCTTAACGTGAGTTTTCGTTCCACTGAGCGTCAGA
CCCCGTAGAAAAGATCAAAGGATCTTCTTGAGATCCTTTTTTTCTGCGCGTAATCTGCTGCTTGCAAACA
AAAAAACCACCGCTACCAGCGGTGGTTTGTTTGCCGGATCAAGAGCTACCAACTCTTTTTCCGAAGGTAA
CTGGCTTCAGCAGAGCGCAGATACCAAATACTGTTCTTCTAGTGTAGCCGTAGTTAGGCCACCACTTCAA
GAACTCTGTAGCACCGCCTACATACCTCGCTCTGCTAATCCTGTTACCAGTGGCTGCTGCCAGTGGCGAT
AAGTCGTGTCTTACCGGGTTGGACTCAAGACGATAGTTACCGGATAAGGCGCAGCGGTCGGGCTGAACGG
GGGGTTCGTGCACACAGCCCAGCTTGGAGCGAACGACCTACACCGAACTGAGATACCTACAGCGTGAGCT
ATGAGAAAGCGCCACGCTTCCCGAAGGGAGAAAGGCGGACAGGTATCCGGTAAGCGGCAGGGTCGGAACA
GGAGAGCGCACGAGGGAGCTTCCAGGGGGAAACGCCTGGTATCTTTATAGTCCTGTCGGGTTTCGCCACC
TCTGACTTGAGCGTCGATTTTTGTGATGCTCGTCAGGGGGGCGGAGCCTATGGAAAAACGCCAGCAACGC
GGCCTTTTTACGGTTCCTGGCCTTTTGCTGGCCTTTTGCTCACATGTTCTTTCCTGCGTTATCCCCTGAT
TCTGTGGATAACCGTATTACCGCCTTTGAGTGAGCTGATACCGCTCGCCGCAGCCGAACGACCGAGCGCA
GCGAGTCAGTGAGCGAGGAAGCGGAAGAGCGCCCAATACGCAAACCGCCTCTCCCCGCGCGTTGGCCGAT
TCATTAATGCAGCTGGCACGACAGGTTTCCCGACTGGAAAGCGGGCAGTGAGCGCAACGCAATTAATGTG
AGTTAGCTCACTCATTAGGCACCCCAGGCTTTACACTTTATGCTTCCGGCTCGTATGTTGTGTGGAATTG
TGAGCGGATAACAATTTCACACAGGAAACAGCTATGACCATGATTACGCCAAGCGCGCAATTAACCCTCA
CTAAAGGGAACAAAAGCTGGAGCTGCAAGCTTAATGTAGTCTTATGCAATACTCTTGTAGTCTTGCAACA
TGGTAACGATGAGTTAGCAACATGCCTTACAAGGAGAGAAAAAGCACCGTGCATGCCGATTGGTGGAAGT
AAGGTGGTACGATCGTGCCTTATTAGGAAGGCAACAGACGGGTCTGACATGGATTGGACGAACCACTGAA
TTGCCGCATTGCAGAGATATTGTATTTAAGTGCCTAGCTCGATACATAAACGGGTCTCTCTGGTTAGACC
AGATCTGAGCCTGGGAGCTCTCTGGCTAACTAGGGAACCCACTGCTTAAGCCTCAATAAAGCTTGCCTTG
AGTGCTTCAAGTAGTGTGTGCCCGTCTGTTGTGTGACTCTGGTAACTAGAGATCCCTCAGACCCTTTTAG
TCAGTGTGGAAAATCTCTAGCAGTGGCGCCCGAACAGGGACTTGAAAGCGAAAGGGAAACCAGAGGAGCT
CTCTCGACGCAGGACTCGGCTTGCTGAAGCGCGCACGGCAAGAGGCGAGGGGCGGCGACTGGTGAGTACG
CCAAAAATTTTGACTAGCGGAGGCTAGAAGGAGAGAGATGGGTGCGAGAGCGTCAGTATTAAGCGGGGGA
GAATTAGATCGCGATGGGAAAAAATTCGGTTAAGGCCAGGGGGAAAGAAAAAATATAAATTAAAACATAT
AGTATGGGCAAGCAGGGAGCTAGAACGATTCGCAGTTAATCCTGGCCTGTTAGAAACATCAGAAGGCTGT
AGACAAATACTGGGACAGCTACAACCATCCCTTCAGACAGGATCAGAAGAACTTAGATCATTATATAATA
CAGTAGCAACCCTCTATTGTGTGCATCAAAGGATAGAGATAAAAGACACCAAGGAAGCTTTAGACAAGAT
AGAGGAAGAGCAAAACAAAAGTAAGACCACCGCACAGCAAGCGGCCGCTGATCTTCAGACCTGGAGGAGG
AGATATGAGGGACAATTGGAGAAGTGAATTATATAAATATAAAGTAGTAAAAATTGAACCATTAGGAGTA
GCACCCACCAAGGCAAAGAGAAGAGTGGTGCAGAGAGAAAAAAGAGCAGTGGGAATAGGAGCTTTGTTCC
TTGGGTTCTTGGGAGCAGCAGGAAGCACTATGGGCGCAGCGTCAATGACGCTGACGGTACAGGCCAGACA
ATTATTGTCTGGTATAGTGCAGCAGCAGAACAATTTGCTGAGGGCTATTGAGGCGCAACAGCATCTGTTG
CAACTCACAGTCTGGGGCATCAAGCAGCTCCAGGCAAGAATCCTGGCTGTGGAAAGATACCTAAAGGATC
AACAGCTCCTGGGGATTTGGGGTTGCTCTGGAAAACTCATTTGCACCACTGCTGTGCCTTGGAATGCTAG
TTGGAGTAATAAATCTCTGGAACAGATTTGGAATCACACGACCTGGATGGAGTGGGACAGAGAAATTAAC
AATTACACAAGCTTAATACACTCCTTAATTGAAGAATCGCAAAACCAGCAAGAAAAGAATGAACAAGAAT
TATTGGAATTAGATAAATGGGCAAGTTTGTGGAATTGGTTTAACATAACAAATTGGCTGTGGTATATAAA
ATTATTCATAATGATAGTAGGAGGCTTGGTAGGTTTAAGAATAGTTTTTGCTGTACTTTCTATAGTGAAT
AGAGTTAGGCAGGGATATTCACCATTATCGTTTCAGACCCACCTCCCAACCCCGAGGGGACCCAGAGAGG
GCCTATTTCCCATGATTCCTTCATATTTGCATATACGATACAAGGCTGTTAGAGAGATAATTAGAATTAA
TTTGACTGTAAACACAAAGATATTAGTACAAAATACGTGACGTAGAAAGTAATAATTTCTTGGGTAGTTT
GCAGTTTTAAAATTATGTTTTAAAATGGACTATCATATGCTTACCGTAACTTGAAAGTATTTCGATTTCT
TGGCTTTATATATCTTGTGGAAAGGACGAAACACCGTCTTATGAGAGGTTTAACCTGTTTTAGAGCTAGA
AATAGCAAGTTAAAATAAGGCTAGTCCGTTATCAACTTGAAAAAGTGGCACCGAGTCGGTGCTTTTTTAA
GCTTGGCGTAACTAGATCTTGAGACAAATGGCAGTATTCATCCACAATTTTAAAAGAAAAGGGGGGATTG
GGGGGTACAGTGCAGGGGAAAGAATAGTAGACATAATAGCAACAGACATACAAACTAAAGAATTACAAAA
ACAAATTACAAAAATTCAAAATTTTCGGGTTTATTACAGGGACAGCAGAGATCCACTTTGGCGCCGGCTC
GAGGGGG
