>Addgene plasmid #75564 | TBCK gRNA (BRDN0001147900) | depositor partial sequence | sequence record 143024 | Target Sequence
TCTTATGAGAGGTTTAACCT
