>Addgene plasmid #75564 | TBCK gRNA (BRDN0001147900) | addgene partial sequence | sequence record 184125 | hU6-F
TAGAAAGTAATAATTTCTTGGGTAGTTTGCAGTTTTAAAATTATGTTTTAAAATGGACTATCATATGCTT
ACCGTAACTTGAAAGTATTTCGATTTCTTGGCTTTATATATCTTGTGGAAAGGACGAAACACCGTCTTAT
GAGAGGTTTAACCTGTTTTAGAGCTAGAAATAGCAAGTTAAAATAAGGCTAGTCCGTTATCAACTTGAAA
AAGTGGCACCGAGTCGGTGCTTTTTTAAGCTTGGCGTAACTAGATCTTGAGACAAATGGCAGTATTCATC
CACAATTTTAAAAGAAAAGGGGGGATTGGGGGGTACAGTGCAGGGGAAAGAATAGTAGACATAATAGCAA
CAGACATACAAACTAAAGAATTACAAAAACAAATTACAAAAATTCAAAATTTTCGGGTTTATTACAGGGA
CAGCAGAGATCCACTTTGGCGCCGGCTCGAGGGGGCCCGGGTGCAAAGATGGATAAAGTTTTAAACAGAG
AGGAATCTTTGCAGCTAATGGACCTTCTAGGTCTTGAAAGGAGTGGGAATTGGCTCCGGTGCCCGTCAGT
GGGCAGAGCG
